Addgene plasmid #208280: RGG-BcLOV-mCh-EGFR
Purpose: Expresses RGG-BcLOV-EGFR for optogenetic activation of EGFR signaling. Includes an mCherry tag.
Depositing lab: Lukasz Bugaj. Depositing organization: University of Pennsylvania. Publication: Optogenetic clustering and membrane translocation of the BcLOV4 photoreceptor. Pal AA, Benman W, Mumford TR, Huang Z, Chow BY, Bugaj LJ. Proc Natl Acad Sci U S A. 2023 Aug 8;120(32):e2221615120. doi: 10.1073/pnas.2221615120. Epub 2023 Aug 1. PubMed 37527339.
Backbone
  Vector backbone: PHR
  Vector type: Lentiviral
Growth in bacteria
  Bacterial resistance: Ampicillin, 100 μg/mL
  Growth temperature: 37°C
  Growth strain: NEB Stable
  Copy number: Unknown
Gene/Insert
  Gene/Insert name: RGG-BcLOV-mCh-EGFR
  Species: H. sapiens (human); Botrytis cinerea
  Mutation: H225N in mCherry- please see depositor comment
  Promoter: pCMV
  Cloning method: Gibson Cloning
  Sequencing primers: 5′ GGCACCAAAATCAACGGGACTTTCC; 3′ tgacaacgggccacaactcctc
Terms and licenses: Academic/Nonprofit Terms; Industry Terms: Not Available to Industry
Depositor comments: Depositor confirms H225N mutation in mCherry does not affect fluorescence.
How to cite: RGG-BcLOV-mCh-EGFR was a gift from Lukasz Bugaj (Addgene plasmid # 208280 ; http://n2t.net/addgene:208280 ; RRID:Addgene_208280)
