[The description below was written by a language model from this plasmid's Addgene catalogue record and pLannotate feature annotations shown in this document.]
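Description:
RGG-BcLOV-mCh-EGFR is a lentiviral transfer plasmid built on the pHR backbone for expressing a light-controllable EGFR fusion protein in mammalian cells. It is propagated in E. coli through a high-copy ColE1/pUC-type origin with ampicillin selection (AmpR). The backbone also carries pBR322-derived remnants and an SV40 promoter–gpt–SV40 poly(A) segment, in which gpt is annotated only as fragments. The viral portion includes a truncated HIV-1 5' LTR, the Ψ packaging signal with a partial gag sequence, and the RRE for Rev-dependent export. It also has the cPPT/CTS, a WPRE downstream of the insert to boost transcript expression, and a self-inactivating ΔU3 3' LTR. Packaging functions are not encoded on this plasmid and would have to be supplied in trans.

The payload is a single open reading frame driven by the CMV enhancer/promoter. It begins with a sequence matching C. elegans LAF-1, corresponding to the "RGG" element of the name; this domain is generally known as a disordered region that promotes self-association. Next comes BcLOV4, the blue-light photoreceptor from Botrytis cinerea, whose LOV domain is picked up in the annotation as a phototropin-like fragment. It is followed by mCherry and then a fragment of human EGFR; the record does not state which part of the receptor is included. The associated publication concerns light-induced clustering and membrane translocation of BcLOV4. The stated purpose is optogenetic activation of EGFR signaling, with mCherry allowing the fusion to be visualised. mCherry carries an H225N substitution that the depositor reports does not affect fluorescence. The depositor sequence and the repository's sequencing result differ slightly in length (13,716 versus 13,759 nt) and start at different positions on the circle, but their feature content is essentially the same.
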