Features (pLannotate 1.2.2; 36 found; start..end, strand, type, name):
     96..196     +  CDS            Rev (fragment): human immunodeficiency virus 1 (HIV-1) Rev protein; rev; enhances nuclear export of unspliced and incompletely spliced viral mRNAs
    231..348     +  misc_feature   cPPT/CTS: central polypurine tract and central termination sequence of HIV-1
    385..408     -  misc_feature   MCS (fragment): pBluescript multiple cloning site
    438..741     +  enhancer       CMV enhancer: human cytomegalovirus immediate early enhancer
    742..945     +  promoter       CMV promoter: human cytomegalovirus (CMV) immediate early promoter
    989..1576    +  CDS            laf-1 (fragment): DDX3_CAEEL - Experimental evidence at protein level: Swiss-Prot protein existence level 1. Multifunctional ATP-dependent RNA helicase (PubMed:27546789). Plays a role in RNA remodeling, but is not required for RNA unwinding (PubMed:27546789). Binds to RNA in a concentration-dependent manner to stimulate annealing between two complementary strands of RNA (PubMed:26015579, PubMed:27546789). This process is also dependent upon ATP; ATP reduces binding to RNA and subsequently diminishes RNA annealing (PubMed:27546789). Involved in many cellular processes, which do not necessarily require its ATPase
   2282..2584    +  CDS            PHOT (fragment): PHOT_CHLRE - Experimental evidence at protein level: Swiss-Prot protein existence level 1. Protein kinase that acts as a blue light photoreceptor (PubMed:15695460, PubMed:24285544). Required for non-photochemical quenching (NPQ), a mechanism that converts and dissipates the harmful excess absorbed light energy into heat and protect the photosynthetic apparatus from photo-oxidative damage (PubMed:27626383). Controls the energy-dependent chlorophyll fluorescence quenching (qE) activity of chlorophyll excited states by inducing the expression of the qE effector protein LHCSR3 in high light intens
   3323..4030    +  CDS            mCherry: mCherry is a basic (constitutively fluorescent) red fluorescent protein published in 2004, derived from Discosoma sp.. It is reported to be a very rapidly-maturing monomer with low acid sensitivity.
   4064..5690    +  CDS            EGFR (fragment) (sequence partly withheld): precursor of human epidermal growth factor receptor
   5764..5794    +  misc_feature   MCS (fragment): pUC18/19 multiple cloning site
   5795..5813    +  misc_feature   MCS (fragment): pBluescript multiple cloning site
   5813..6401    +  misc_feature   WPRE: woodchuck hepatitis virus posttranscriptional regulatory element
   6443..6462    +  misc_feature   cPPT/CTS (fragment): central polypurine tract and central termination sequence of HIV-1
   6464..6697    +  LTR            3' LTR (ΔU3): self-inactivating 3' long terminal repeat (LTR) from HIV-1
   6722..6740    -  promoter       SP6 promoter: promoter for bacteriophage SP6 RNA polymerase
   6968..7247    +  CDS            TcR (fragment): tetracycline efflux protein; tet; confers resistance to tetracycline
   7248..7297    -  misc_feature   bom (fragment): basis of mobility region from pBR322
   7399..7434    -  CDS            rop (fragment): Rop protein, which maintains plasmids at low copy number; rop
   7529..7633    +  promoter       AmpR promoter: bla
   7634..8494    +  CDS            AmpR: β-lactamase; bla; confers resistance to ampicillin, carbenicillin, and related antibiotics
   8665..9253    +  rep_origin     ori: high-copy-number ColE1/pMB1/pBR322/pUC origin of replication
   9436..9492    +  CDS            lacI (fragment): lac repressor; lacI; The lac repressor binds to the lac operator to inhibit transcription in E. coli. This inhibition can be relieved by adding lactose or isopropyl-β-D-thiogalactopyranoside (IPTG).
   9499..9828    +  promoter       SV40 promoter: SV40 enhancer and early promoter
  10028..10147   +  CDS            gpt (fragment): XGPT_ECOLI - Also known as gpp, gxu. Experimental evidence at protein level: Swiss-Prot protein existence level 1. Purine salvage pathway enzyme that catalyzes the transfer of the ribosyl-5-phosphate group from 5-phospho-alpha-D-ribose 1- diphosphate (PRPP) to the N9 position of the 6-oxopurines guanine and xanthine to form the corresponding ribonucleotides GMP (guanosine 5'- monophosphate) and XMP (xanthosine 5'-monophosphate), with the release of PPi. To a lesser extent, also acts on hypoxanthine (PubMed:9100006, PubMed:3886014). Does not ribophosphorylate adenine (PubMed:3886014). From Esch
  10147..10482   +  CDS            gpt (fragment): XGPT_ECOLI - Also known as gpp, gxu. Experimental evidence at protein level: Swiss-Prot protein existence level 1. Purine salvage pathway enzyme that catalyzes the transfer of the ribosyl-5-phosphate group from 5-phospho-alpha-D-ribose 1- diphosphate (PRPP) to the N9 position of the 6-oxopurines guanine and xanthine to form the corresponding ribonucleotides GMP (guanosine 5'- monophosphate) and XMP (xanthosine 5'-monophosphate), with the release of PPi. To a lesser extent, also acts on hypoxanthine (PubMed:9100006, PubMed:3886014). Does not ribophosphorylate adenine (PubMed:3886014). From Esch
  10577..10882   +  CDS            frsA (fragment): FRSA_ECOLI - Also known as yafA. Experimental evidence at protein level: Swiss-Prot protein existence level 1. Catalyzes the hydrolysis of esters (PubMed:15808744). Displays esterase activity toward pNP-butyrate (PubMed:15808744). May stimulate mixed-acid fermentation by acting as a fermentation/respiration switch that down-regulates respiration and up- regulates fermentation rates (PubMed:15169777). From Escherichia coli (strain K12).
  10886..10960   +  CDS            small t antigen (fragment): SV40 (simian virus 40) small t antigen
  10962..11027   +  intron         small t intron: SV40 (simian virus 40) small t antigen intron
  11157..11177   +  CDS            SV40 NLS: nuclear localization signal of SV40 (simian virus 40) large T antigen
  11496..11579   +  CDS            large T antigen (fragment): large T antigen from SV40 (simian virus 40)
  11602..11736   +  polyA_signal   SV40 poly(A) signal: SV40 polyadenylation signal
  11904..12233   +  CDS            nef (fragment): NEF_HV1BR - Experimental evidence at protein level: Swiss-Prot protein existence level 1. Extracellular Nef protein targets CD4(+) T-lymphocytes for apoptosis by interacting with CXCR4 surface receptors (PubMed:14990729). From Human immunodeficiency virus type 1 group M subtype B (isolate BRU/LAI) (HIV-1).
  12281..12538   +  LTR            5' LTR (truncated): truncated 5' long terminal repeat (LTR) from HIV-1
  12585..12710   +  misc_feature   HIV-1 Ψ: packaging signal of human immunodeficiency virus type 1
  12694..13032   +  CDS            HIV-1 gag (fragment): gag protein from human immunodeficiency virus 1; gag
  13202..13435   +  misc_feature   RRE: The Rev response element (RRE) of HIV-1 allows for Rev-dependent mRNA export from the nucleus to the cytoplasm.
>Addgene plasmid #208280 | RGG-BcLOV-mCh-EGFR | depositor full sequence | sequence record 405842 | RGG-BcLOV-mCh-EGFR sequence 13716 bps
TGATAGTAGGAGGCTTGGTAGGTTTAAGAATAGTTTTTGCTGTACTTTCTATAGTGAATAGAGTTAGGCA
GGGATATTCACCATTATCGTTTCAGACCCACCTCCCAACCCCGAGGGGACCCGACAGGCCCGAAGGAATA
GAAGAAGAAGGTGGAGAGAGAGACAGAGACAGATCCATTCGATTAGTGAACGGATCTCGACGGTCGCCAA
ATGGCAGTATTCATCCACAATTTTAAAAGAAAAGGGGGGATTGGGGGGTACAGTGCAGGGGAAAGAATAG
TAGACATAATAGCAACAGACATACAAACTAAAGAATTACAAAAACAAATTACAAAAATTCAAAATTTTCG
GGTTTATTACAGGGACAGCAGAGATCCAGTTTGGATCGATAAGCTTGATATCGAATTCTTAGTTCATAGC
CCATATATGGAGTTCCGCGTTACATAACTTACGGTAAATGGCCCGCCTGGCTGACCGCCCAACGACCCCC
GCCCATTGACGTCAATAATGACGTATGTTCCCATAGTAACGCCAATAGGGACTTTCCATTGACGTCAATG
GGTGGAGTATTTACGGTAAACTGCCCACTTGGCAGTACATCAAGTGTATCATATGCCAAGTACGCCCCCT
ATTGACGTCAATGACGGTAAATGGCCCGCCTGGCATTATGCCCAGTACATGACCTTATGGGACTTTCCTA
CTTGGCAGTACATCTACGTATTAGTCATCGCTATTACCATGGTGATGCGGTTTTGGCAGTACATCAATGG
GCGTGGATAGCGGTTTGACTCACGGGGATTTCCAAGTCTCCACCCCATTGACGTCAATGGGAGTTTGTTT
TGGCACCAAAATCAACGGGACTTTCCAAAATGTCGTAACAACTCCGCCCCATTGACGCAAATGGGCGGTA
GGCGTGTACGGTGGGAGGTCTATATAAGCAGAGCTGGTTTAGTGAACCGTCAGATCCGCTAGCGCTACGC
GTGCCACCATGGAATCGAATCAATCTAACAACGGTGGATCGGGAAACGCAGCATTGAATCGTGGGGGCCG
TTACGTACCACCACACTTGAGAGGCGGAGATGGTGGTGCCGCCGCTGCTGCCTCAGCCGGAGGCGACGAC
AGACGCGGTGGGGCCGGGGGTGGTGGCTATCGTAGAGGTGGTGGAAATTCAGGGGGCGGCGGCGGAGGAG
GCTACGATCGTGGATACAACGACAACCGGGATGACCGTGACAATCGGGGCGGCTCCGGCGGTTATGGCCG
GGACAGAAATTACGAGGATCGCGGTTATAACGGGGGTGGTGGGGGAGGAGGCAATCGCGGCTACAATAAT
AACCGCGGTGGGGGTGGAGGCGGCTATAATCGGCAGGACCGTGGAGACGGCGGTTCTAGTAATTTCTCGC
GGGGAGGGTATAACAACAGAGATGAGGGCTCAGACAACAGAGGCTCAGGCAGATCATACAACAACGATCG
GCGCGACAATGGTGGTGACGGGGGTAGCGGCAGCGGTAGCATGGCCACAGACGCAATCGACCATTACTAC
CAGAACAGAGACGGCCCCCCTTCCAGGAGCTTTAGCGACGAATACGACTCATACAATAAGACAGCCCCTC
TGCCACCTCTGAGCGCCTGCCCAGAGCGCGCCCAGACCCCTAACAGCAAGAGAATCCCCATCACACCCAA
TTCCGCCAAGAGCACCTCCGAGTCTCCTCGGAGAATCACATTCTCTCGCGACGCAGGCAGCTCCACCAAG
GGCAGCACCCAGACAAGCCCATCCAACCAGGGCTCCGTGTCTAGCCGGAATGGCTCTAACGGAAATGGCC
TGGGCCTGTCCTCTGCCGGCAACTTCGCCGATTTCTTTAGCTCCGAGGTGTTTTATATCGTGCTGCACAA
TCCCACCACAGCCCACAGATTCCTGAAGTTTTGCCAGAGCAGGGCCTGTTCCGAGAACCTGGAGTTTCTG
CAGAAGATCGACGAGTACAATAGGCTGATCGATGAGGCCACACGCCTGCTGTCTACCATCTACAGCACAT
ACGTGAGCAGCGAGGCCCCTAAGCAGATCAACATCTCTAATAGCCACGCCAGGCGCCTGAGCCACGACAT
CAAGGGAGCAACCCACAACGTGCTGCCCGGCCTGGAGGATATCTTCAATGGCTCCCAGGAGCAGATCGAG
AAGCTGCTGGCCTCTGACCTGTATCCTAGATTTGTGAAGCACCAGGTGACCGCATCCGCCACAATGGCCC
TGGCAAACGACAAGGAGAGGTACCCAGGCCTGGGCGATTGCTTCTGTCTGACAGACCCACGGAGAGCCGA
TAATCCCATCGTGTTCGCAAGCGACGGATTCGTGAGCGTGACCGGCTATTCCCGCTCTGATATCATCCCA
AGGAACTGCCGCTTCCTGCAGGGCAGCTTTACCGACCGGCAGGCCACAAAGAGGCTGCGCACCTCCATCG
AGAATCGCGAGGAGACAGTGGAGCTGCTGCTGAACTATCGGAAGAATGGCGATCCCTTTTGGAACCTGCT
GTACGTGTCCCCTCTGCTGGACGGCAATGGCGATGTGAGATTCTTTCTGGGCGGCCAGATCAACTGTTCT
ACCACAATCCACAGCCGGACCGACGTGCTGAGAATCCTGAGCCTGAACGACGAGGATACAGGCTCCTTCA
TCGAGGGCTCTAATAAGACCCCCAGCGTGCGGTCCAAGGAGTCTAACAATGCCTCCAACTATGGCAAGAC
ATCCTTCTTTAAGTCTTTTAAGAAGTACAAGGCCAATACCGTGGAGATCAGAGACGAGGCCGGCATGGAG
GGCGAGCTGATCGATAGGATCGGCAAGCTGCAGTTCAAGACACAGGTGGAGGAGTTTTACACCGCCTATT
CTAAGTACCTGGTGCTGAGCTATCAGCCACAGTCCCAGAACCTGATCGTGAAGTACTTCAGCCCCGGCAT
CGTGGATATGCTGAACCTGAATATGCCTAATGGCCTGGTGGCCCCAATCGTGGACAAGGATATCTTCAAG
GTGCTGACAGAGCACTCCCCTTCCTCTGTGCCACGGACCTTTAAGAACGTGGTGAGGGAAGGCATCAAAG
CAGGCAGGGCCGTGTCTGTGGAGACAGGCCTGCTGACAGGCATCGAGGAGATCAAGAAGTCTCAGAACAT
CTTCAGCGGCACCACAGCCAATCGGGAGAGAGGCTGGAAGAAGGCCGAGGAGAAGTACGTGTGCCACTTT
ACCCCCTGTAAGGATGAGATGGGCAGGGTCGGCTGGGTGGTGCTGACTGTCGCTCCTAAACTGGAAAGAT
TTGAATTCGGTGGTGGATCAGGTGGAGGATCTATGGTGAGCAAGGGCGAGGAGGATAACATGGCCATCAT
CAAGGAGTTCATGCGCTTCAAGGTGCACATGGAGGGCTCCGTGAACGGCCACGAGTTCGAGATCGAGGGC
GAGGGCGAGGGCCGCCCCTACGAGGGCACCCAGACCGCCAAGCTGAAGGTGACCAAGGGTGGCCCCCTGC
CCTTCGCCTGGGACATCCTGTCCCCTCAGTTCATGTACGGCTCCAAGGCCTACGTGAAGCACCCCGCCGA
CATCCCCGACTACTTGAAGCTGTCCTTCCCCGAGGGCTTCAAGTGGGAGCGCGTGATGAACTTCGAGGAC
GGCGGCGTGGTGACCGTGACCCAGGACTCCTCCCTGCAGGACGGCGAGTTCATCTACAAGGTGAAGCTGC
GCGGCACCAACTTCCCCTCCGACGGCCCCGTAATGCAGAAGAAGACCATGGGCTGGGAGGCCTCCTCCGA
GCGGATGTACCCCGAGGACGGCGCCCTGAAGGGCGAGATCAAGCAGAGGCTGAAGCTGAAGGACGGCGGC
CACTACGACGCTGAGGTCAAGACCACCTACAAGGCCAAGAAGCCCGTGCAGCTGCCCGGCGCCTACAACG
TCAACATCAAGTTGGACATCACCTCCCACAACGAGGACTACACCATCGTGGAACAGTACGAACGCGCCGA
GGGCCGCCACTCCACCGGCGGCATGGACGAGCTGTACAAGGGCTCTTCCGGGACAGGCTCCTCCGGCACT
AGTCGAAGGCGCCACATCGTTCGGAAGCGCACGCTGCGGAGGCTGCTGCAGGAGAGGGAGCTTGTGGAGC
CTCTTACACCCAGT
[981 nt withheld, positions 4145-5125]
TTCTTCAGCAGCCCCTCCACGTCACGGACTCCCCTCCTGAGCTCTCTGAGTGCAACCAGCAACAATTCCA
CCGTGGCTTGCATTGATAGAAATGGGCTGCAAAGCTGTCCCATCAAGGAAGACAGCTTCTTGCAGCGATA
CAGCTCAGACCCCACAGGCGCCTTGACTGAGGACAGCATAGACGACACCTTCCTCCCAGTGCCTGAATAC
ATAAACCAGTCCGTTCCCAAAAGGCCCGCTGGCTCTGTGCAGAATCCTGTCTATCACAATCAGCCTCTGA
ACCCCGCGCCCAGCAGAGACCCACACTACCAGGACCCCCACAGCACTGCAGTGGGCAACCCCGAGTATCT
CAACACTGTCCAGCCCACCTGTGTCAACAGCACATTCGACAGCCCTGCCCACTGGGCCCAGAAAGGCAGC
CACCAAATTAGCCTGGACAACCCTGACTACCAGCAGGACTTCTTTCCCAAGGAAGCCAAGCCAAATGGCA
TCTTTAAGGGCTCCACAGCTGAAAATGCAGAATACCTAAGGGTCGCGCCACAAAGCAGTGAATTTATTGG
AGCATAATCTAGAGGGCCCGTTTAAACCCGGCGGCCGCAACTCCCACCTGCAACATGCGTGACTGACTGA
GGCCGCGACTCTAGAGTCGACCTGCAGGCATGCAAGCTTGATATCAAGCTTATCGATAATCAACCTCTGG
ATTACAAAATTTGTGAAAGATTGACTGGTATTCTTAACTATGTTGCTCCTTTTACGCTATGTGGATACGC
TGCTTTAATGCCTTTGTATCATGCTATTGCTTCCCGTATGGCTTTCATTTTCTCCTCCTTGTATAAATCC
TGGTTGCTGTCTCTTTATGAGGAGTTGTGGCCCGTTGTCAGGCAACGTGGCGTGGTGTGCACTGTGTTTG
CTGACGCAACCCCCACTGGTTGGGGCATTGCCACCACCTGTCAGCTCCTTTCCGGGACTTTCGCTTTCCC
CCTCCCTATTGCCACGGCGGAACTCATCGCCGCCTGCCTTGCCCGCTGCTGGACAGGGGCTCGGCTGTTG
GGCACTGACAATTCCGTGGTGTTGTCGGGGAAATCATCGTCCTTTCCTTGGCTGCTCGCCTGTGTTGCCA
CCTGGATTCTGCGCGGGACGTCCTTCTGCTACGTCCCTTCGGCCCTCAATCCAGCGGACCTTCCTTCCCG
CGGCCTGCTGCCGGCTCTGCGGCCTCTTCCGCGTCTTCGCCTTCGCCCTCAGACGAGTCGGATCTCCCTT
TGGGCCGCCTCCCCGCATCGATACCGTCGACCAAGGCAGCTGTAGATCTTAGCCACTTTTTAAAAGAAAA
GGGGGGACTGGAAGGGCTAATTCACTCCCAACGAAGACAAGATCTGCTTTTTGCTTGTACTGGGTCTCTC
TGGTTAGACCAGATCTGAGCCTGGGAGCTCTCTGGCTAACTAGGGAACCCACTGCTTAAGCCTCAATAAA
GCTTGCCTTGAGTGCTTCAAGTAGTGTGTGCCCGTCTGTTGTGTGACTCTGGTAACTAGAGATCCCTCAG
ACCCTTTTAGTCAGTGTGGAAAATCTCTAGCAGCATCTAGAATTAATTCCGTGTATTCTATAGTGTCACC
TAAATCGTATGTGTATGATACATAAGGTTATGTATTAATTGTAGCCGCGTTCTAACGACAATATGTACAA
GCCTAATTGTGTAGCATCTGGCTTACTGAAGCAGACCCTATCATCTCTCTCGTAAACTGCCGTCAGAGTC
GGTTTGGTTGGACGAACCTTCTGAGTTTCTGGTAACGCCGTCCCGCACCCGGAAATGGTCAGCGAACCAA
TCAGCAGGGTCATCGCTAGCCAGATCCTCTACGCCGGACGCATCGTGGCCGGCATCACCGGCGCCACAGG
TGCGGTTGCTGGCGCCTATATCGCCGACATCACCGATGGGGAAGATCGGGCTCGCCACTTCGGGCTCATG
AGCGCTTGTTTCGGCGTGGGTATGGTGGCAGGCCCCGTGGCCGGGGGACTGTTGGGCGCCATCTCCTTGC
ATGCACCATTCCTTGCGGCGGCGGTGCTCAACGGCCTCAACCTACTACTGGGCTGCTTCCTAATGCAGGA
GTCGCATAAGGGAGAGCGTCGAATGGTGCACTCTCAGTACAATCTAGCTCTGATGCCGCATAGTTAAGCC
AGCCCCGACACCCGCCAACACCCGCTGACGCGCCCTGACGGGCTTGTCTGCTCCCGGCATCCGCTTACAG
ACAAGCTGTGACCGTCTCCGGGAGCTGCATGTGTCAGAGGTTTTCACCGTCATCACCGAAACGCGCGAGA
CGAAAGGGCCTCGTGATACGCCTATTTTTATAGGTTAATGTCATGATAATAATGGTTTCTTAGACGTCAG
GTGGCACTTTTCGGGGAAATGTGCGCGGAACCCCTATTTGTTTATTTTTCTAAATACATTCAAATATGTA
TCCGCTCATGAGACAATAACCCTGATAAATGCTTCAATAATATTGAAAAAGGAAGAGTATGAGTATTCAA
CATTTCCGTGTCGCCCTTATTCCCTTTTTTGCGGCATTTTGCCTTCCTGTTTTTGCTCACCCAGAAACGC
TGGTGAAAGTAAAAGATGCTGAAGATCAGTTGGGTGCACGAGTGGGTTACATCGAACTGGATCTCAACAG
CGGTAAGATCCTTGAGAGTTTTCGCCCCGAAGAACGTTTTCCAATGATGAGCACTTTTAAAGTTCTGCTA
TGTGGCGCGGTATTATCCCGTATTGACGCCGGGCAAGAGCAACTCGGTCGCCGCATACACTATTCTCAGA
ATGACTTGGTTGAGTACTCACCAGTCACAGAAAAGCATCTTACGGATGGCATGACAGTAAGAGAATTATG
CAGTGCTGCCATAACCATGAGTGATAACACTGCGGCCAACTTACTTCTGACAACGATCGGAGGACCGAAG
GAGCTAACCGCTTTTTTGCACAACATGGGGGATCATGTAACTCGCCTTGATCGTTGGGAACCGGAGCTGA
ATGAAGCCATACCAAACGACGAGCGTGACACCACGATGCCTGTAGCAATGGCAACAACGTTGCGCAAACT
ATTAACTGGCGAACTACTTACTCTAGCTTCCCGGCAACAATTAATAGACTGGATGGAGGCGGATAAAGTT
GCAGGACCACTTCTGCGCTCGGCCCTTCCGGCTGGCTGGTTTATTGCTGATAAATCTGGAGCCGGTGAGC
GTGGGTCTCGCGGTATCATTGCAGCACTGGGGCCAGATGGTAAGCCCTCCCGTATCGTAGTTATCTACAC
GACGGGGAGTCAGGCAACTATGGATGAACGAAATAGACAGATCGCTGAGATAGGTGCCTCACTGATTAAG
CATTGGTAACTGTCAGACCAAGTTTACTCATATATACTTTAGATTGATTTAAAACTTCATTTTTAATTTA
AAAGGATCTAGGTGAAGATCCTTTTTGATAATCTCATGACCAAAATCCCTTAACGTGAGTTTTCGTTCCA
CTGAGCGTCAGACCCCGTAGAAAAGATCAAAGGATCTTCTTGAGATCCTTTTTTTCTGCGCGTAATCTGC
TGCTTGCAAACAAAAAAACCACCGCTACCAGCGGTGGTTTGTTTGCCGGATCAAGAGCTACCAACTCTTT
TTCCGAAGGTAACTGGCTTCAGCAGAGCGCAGATACCAAATACTGTCCTTCTAGTGTAGCCGTAGTTAGG
CCACCACTTCAAGAACTCTGTAGCACCGCCTACATACCTCGCTCTGCTAATCCTGTTACCAGTGGCTGCT
GCCAGTGGCGATAAGTCGTGTCTTACCGGGTTGGACTCAAGACGATAGTTACCGGATAAGGCGCAGCGGT
CGGGCTGAACGGGGGGTTCGTGCACACAGCCCAGCTTGGAGCGAACGACCTACACCGAACTGAGATACCT
ACAGCGTGAGCTATGAGAAAGCGCCACGCTTCCCGAAGGGAGAAAGGCGGACAGGTATCCGGTAAGCGGC
AGGGTCGGAACAGGAGAGCGCACGAGGGAGCTTCCAGGGGGAAACGCCTGGTATCTTTATAGTCCTGTCG
GGTTTCGCCACCTCTGACTTGAGCGTCGATTTTTGTGATGCTCGTCAGGGGGGCGGAGCCTATGGAAAAA
CGCCAGCAACGCGGCCTTTTTACGGTTCCTGGCCTTTTGCTGGCCTTTTGCTCACATGTTCTTTCCTGCG
TTATCCCCTGATTCTGTGGATAACCGTATTACCGCCTTTGAGTGAGCTGATACCGCTCGCCGCAGCCGAA
CGACCGAGCGCAGCGAGTCAGTGAGCGAGGAAGCGGAAGAGCGCCCAATACGCAAACCGCCTCTCCCCGC
GCGTTGGCCGATTCATTAATGCAGCTGTGGAATGTGTGTCAGTTAGGGTGTGGAAAGTCCCCAGGCTCCC
CAGCAGGCAGAAGTATGCAAAGCATGCATCTCAATTAGTCAGCAACCAGGTGTGGAAAGTCCCCAGGCTC
CCCAGCAGGCAGAAGTATGCAAAGCATGCATCTCAATTAGTCAGCAACCATAGTCCCGCCCCTAACTCCG
CCCATCCCGCCCCTAACTCCGCCCAGTTCCGCCCATTCTCCGCCCCATGGCTGACTAATTTTTTTTATTT
ATGCAGAGGCCGAGGCCGCCTCGGCCTCTGAGCTATTCCAGAAGTAGTGAGGAGGCTTTTTTGGAGGCCT
AGGCTTTTGCAAAAAGCTTGGACACAAGACAGGCTTGCGAGATATGTTTGAGAATACCACTTTATCCCGC
GTCAGGGAGAGGCAGTGCGTAAAAAGACGCGGACTCATGTGAAATACTGGTTTTTAGTGCGCCAGATCTC
TATAATCTCGCGCAACCTATTTTCCCCTCGAACACTTTTTAAGCCGTAGATAAACAGGCTGGGACACTTC
ACATGAGCGAAAAATACATCGTCACCTGGGACATGTTGCAGATCCATGCACGTAAACTCGCAAGCCGACT
GATGCCTTCTGAACAATGGAAAGGCATTATTGCCGTAAGCCGTGGCGGTCTGTACCGGGTGCGTTACTGG
CGCGTGAACTGGGTATTCGTCATGTCGATACCGTTTGTATTTCCAGCTACGATCACGACAACCAGCGCGA
GCTTAAAGTGCTGAAACGCGCAGAAGGCGATGGCGAAGGCTTCATCGTTATTGATGACCTGGTGGATACC
GGTGGTACTGCGGTTGCGATTCGTGAAATGTATCCAAAAGCGCACTTTGTCACCATCTTCGCAAAACCGG
CTGGTCGTCCGCTGGTTGATGACTATGTTGTTGATATCCCGCAAGATACCTGGATTGAACAGCCGTGGGA
TATGGGCGTCGTATTCGTCCCGCCAATCTCCGGTCGCTAATCTTTTCAACGCCTGGCACTGCCGGGCGTT
GTTCTTTTTAACTTCAGGCGGGTTACAATAGTTTCCAGTAAGTATTCTGGAGGCTGCATCCATGACACAG
GCAAACCTGAGCGAAACCCTGTTCAAACCCCGCTTTAAACATCCTGAAACCTCGACGCTAGTCCGCCGCT
TTAATCACGGCGCACAACCGCCTGTGCAGTCGGCCCTTGATGGTAAAACCATCCCTCACTGGTATCGCAT
GATTAACCGTCTGATGTGGATCTGGCGCGGCATTGACCCACGCGAAATCCTCGACGTCCAGGCACGTATT
GTGATGAGCGATGCCGAACGTACCGACGATGATTTATACGATACGGTGATTGGCTACCGTGGCGGCAACT
GGATTTATGAGTGGGCCCCGGATCTTTGTGAAGGAACCTTACTTCTGTGGTGTGACATAATTGGACAAAC
TACCTACAGAGATTTAAAGCTCTAAGGTAAATATAAAATTTTTAAGTGTATAATGTGTTAAACTACTGAT
TCTAATTGTTTGTGTATTTTAGATTCCAACCTATGGAACTGATGAATGGGAGCAGTGGTGGAATGCCTTT
AATGAGGAAAACCTGTTTTGCTCAGAAGAAATGCCATCTAGTGATGATGAGGCTACTGCTGACTCTCAAC
ATTCTACTCCTCCAAAAAAGAAGAGAAAGGTAGAAGACCCCAAGGACTTTCCTTCAGAATTGCTAAGTTT
TTTGAGTCATGCTGTGTTTAGTAATAGAACTCTTGCTTGCTTTGCTATTTACACCACAAAGGAAAAAGCT
GCACTGCTATACAAGAAAATTATGGAAAAATATTCTGTAACCTTTATAAGTAGGCATAACAGTTATAATC
ATAACATACTGTTTTTTCTTACTCCACACAGGCATAGAGTGTCTGCTATTAATAACTATGCTCAAAAATT
GTGTACCTTTAGCTTTTTAATTTGTAAAGGGGTTAATAAGGAATATTTGATGTATAGTGCCTTGACTAGA
GATCATAATCAGCCATACCACATTTGTAGAGGTTTTACTTGCTTTAAAAAACCTCCCACACCTCCCCCTG
AACCTGAAACATAAAATGAATGCAATTGTTGTTGTTAACTTGTTTATTGCAGCTTATAATGGTTACAAAT
AAAGCAATAGCATCACAAATTTCACAAATAAAGCATTTTTTTCACTGCATTCTAGTTGTGGTTTGTCCAA
ACTCATCAATGTATCTTATCATGTCTGGATCAACTGGATAACTCAAGCTAACCAAAATCATCCCAAACTT
CCCACCCCATACCCTATTACCACTGCCAATTACCTAGTGGTTTCATTTACTCTAAACCTGTGATTCCTCT
GAATTATTTTCATTTTAAAGAAATTGTATTTGTTAAATATGTACTACAAACTTAGTAGTTGGAAGGGCTA
ATTCACTCCCAAAGAAGACAAGATATCCTTGATCTGTGGATCTACCACACACAAGGCTACTTCCCTGATT
AGCAGAACTACACACCAGGGCCAGGGGTCAGATATCCACTGACCTTTGGATGGTGCTACAAGCTAGTACC
AGTTGAGCCAGATAAGGTAGAAGAGGCCAATAAAGGAGAGAACACCAGCTTGTTACACCCTGTGAGCCTG
CATGGGATGGATGACCCGGAGAGAGAAGTGTTAGAGTGGAGGTTTGACAGCCGCCTAGCATTTCATCACG
TGGCCCGAGAGCTGCATCCGGAGTACTTCAAGAACTGCTGATATCGAGCTTGCTACAAGGGACTTTCCGC
TGGGGACTTTCCAGGGAGGCGTGGCCTGGGCGGGACTGGGGAGTGGCGAGCCCTCAGATCCTGCATATAA
GCAGCTGCTTTTTGCCTGTACTGGGTCTCTCTGGTTAGACCAGATCTGAGCCTGGGAGCTCTCTGGCTAA
CTAGGGAACCCACTGCTTAAGCCTCAATAAAGCTTGCCTTGAGTGCTTCAAGTAGTGTGTGCCCGTCTGT
TGTGTGACTCTGGTAACTAGAGATCCCTCAGACCCTTTTAGTCAGTGTGGAAAATCTCTAGCAGTGGCGC
CCGAACAGGGACTTGAAAGCGAAAGGGAAACCAGAGGAGCTCTCTCGACGCAGGACTCGGCTTGCTGAAG
CGCGCACGGCAAGAGGCGAGGGGCGGCGACTGGTGAGTACGCCAAAAATTTTGACTAGCGGAGGCTAGAA
GGAGAGAGATGGGTGCGAGAGCGTCAGTATTAAGCGGGGGAGAATTAGATCGCGATGGGAAAAAATTCGG
TTAAGGCCAGGGGGAAAGAAAAAATATAAATTAAAACATATAGTATGGGCAAGCAGGGAGCTAGAACGAT
TCGCAGTTAATCCTGGCCTGTTAGAAACATCAGAAGGCTGTAGACAAATACTGGGACAGCTACAACCATC
CCTTCAGACAGGATCAGAAGAACTTAGATCATTATATAATACAGTAGCAACCCTCTATTGTGTGCATCAA
AGGATAGAGATAAAAGACACCAAGGAAGCTTTAGACAAGATAGAGGAAGAGCAAAACAAAAGTAAGACCA
CCGCACAGCAAGCGGCCGGTGATCTTCAGACCTGGACGATATATATGAGGGACAATTGGAGAAGTGAATT
ATATAAATATAAAGTAGTAAAAATTGAACCATTAGGAGTAGCACCCACCAAGGCAAAGAGAAGAGTGGTG
CAGAGAGAAAAAAGAGCAGTGGGAATAGGAGCTTTGTTCCTTGGGTTCTTGGGAGCAGCAGGAAGCACTA
TGGGCGCAGCGTCAATGACGCTGACGGTACAGGCCAGACAATTATTGTCTGGTATAGTGCAGCAGCAGAA
CAATTTGCTGAGGGCTATTGAGGCGCAACAGCATCTGTTGCAACTCACAGTCTGGGGCATCAAGCAGCTC
CAGGCAAGAATCCTGGCTGTGGAAAGATACCTAAAGGATCAACAGCTCCTGGGGATTTGGGGTTGCTCTG
GAAAACTCATTTGCACCACTGCTGTGCCTTGGAATGCTAGTTGGAGTAATAAATCTCTGGAACAGATTTG
GAATCACACGACCTGGATGGAGTGGGACAGAGAAATTAACAATTACACAAGCTTAATACACTCCTTAATT
GAAGAATCGCAAAACCAGCAAGAAAAGAATGAACAAGAATTATTGGAATTAGATAAATGGGCAAGTTTGT
GGAATTGGTTTAACATAACAAATTGGCTGTGGTATATAAAATTATTCATAA
