Features (pLannotate 1.2.2; 37 found; start..end, strand, type, name):
    975..1322    +  CDS            PHOT (fragment): PHOT_CHLRE - Experimental evidence at protein level: Swiss-Prot protein existence level 1. Protein kinase that acts as a blue light photoreceptor (PubMed:15695460, PubMed:24285544). Required for non-photochemical quenching (NPQ), a mechanism that converts and dissipates the harmful excess absorbed light energy into heat and protect the photosynthetic apparatus from photo-oxidative damage (PubMed:27626383). Controls the energy-dependent chlorophyll fluorescence quenching (qE) activity of chlorophyll excited states by inducing the expression of the qE effector protein LHCSR3 in high light intens
   2031..2738    +  CDS            mCherry: mCherry is a basic (constitutively fluorescent) red fluorescent protein published in 2004, derived from Discosoma sp.. It is reported to be a very rapidly-maturing monomer with low acid sensitivity.
   2772..4398    +  CDS            EGFR (fragment) (sequence partly withheld): precursor of human epidermal growth factor receptor
   4472..4502    +  misc_feature   MCS (fragment): pUC18/19 multiple cloning site
   4503..4521    +  misc_feature   MCS (fragment): pBluescript multiple cloning site
   4521..5109    +  misc_feature   WPRE: woodchuck hepatitis virus posttranscriptional regulatory element
   5110..5132    +  misc_feature   MCS (fragment): pBluescript multiple cloning site
   5149..5217    +  CDS            nef (fragment): NEF_HV1Z2 - Experimental evidence at protein level: Swiss-Prot protein existence level 1. Extracellular Nef protein targets CD4(+) T-lymphocytes for apoptosis by interacting with CXCR4 surface receptors. From Human immunodeficiency virus type 1 group M subtype D (isolate Z2/CDC-Z34) (HIV-1).
   5219..5452    +  LTR            3' LTR (ΔU3): self-inactivating 3' long terminal repeat (LTR) from HIV-1
   5477..5495    -  promoter       SP6 promoter: promoter for bacteriophage SP6 RNA polymerase
   5723..6002    +  CDS            TcR (fragment): tetracycline efflux protein; tet; confers resistance to tetracycline
   6003..6051    -  misc_feature   bom (fragment): basis of mobility region from pBR322
   6153..6188    -  CDS            rop (fragment): Rop protein, which maintains plasmids at low copy number; rop
   6283..6387    +  promoter       AmpR promoter: bla
   6388..7248    +  CDS            AmpR: β-lactamase; bla; confers resistance to ampicillin, carbenicillin, and related antibiotics
   7419..8007    +  rep_origin     ori: high-copy-number ColE1/pMB1/pBR322/pUC origin of replication
   8190..8246    +  CDS            lacI (fragment): lac repressor; lacI; The lac repressor binds to the lac operator to inhibit transcription in E. coli. This inhibition can be relieved by adding lactose or isopropyl-β-D-thiogalactopyranoside (IPTG).
   8253..8582    +  promoter       SV40 promoter: SV40 enhancer and early promoter
   8782..8901    +  CDS            gpt (fragment): XGPT_ECOLI - Also known as gpp, gxu. Experimental evidence at protein level: Swiss-Prot protein existence level 1. Purine salvage pathway enzyme that catalyzes the transfer of the ribosyl-5-phosphate group from 5-phospho-alpha-D-ribose 1- diphosphate (PRPP) to the N9 position of the 6-oxopurines guanine and xanthine to form the corresponding ribonucleotides GMP (guanosine 5'- monophosphate) and XMP (xanthosine 5'-monophosphate), with the release of PPi. To a lesser extent, also acts on hypoxanthine (PubMed:9100006, PubMed:3886014). Does not ribophosphorylate adenine (PubMed:3886014). From Esch
   8901..9236    +  CDS            gpt (fragment): XGPT_ECOLI - Also known as gpp, gxu. Experimental evidence at protein level: Swiss-Prot protein existence level 1. Purine salvage pathway enzyme that catalyzes the transfer of the ribosyl-5-phosphate group from 5-phospho-alpha-D-ribose 1- diphosphate (PRPP) to the N9 position of the 6-oxopurines guanine and xanthine to form the corresponding ribonucleotides GMP (guanosine 5'- monophosphate) and XMP (xanthosine 5'-monophosphate), with the release of PPi. To a lesser extent, also acts on hypoxanthine (PubMed:9100006, PubMed:3886014). Does not ribophosphorylate adenine (PubMed:3886014). From Esch
   9331..9636    +  CDS            frsA (fragment): FRSA_ECOLI - Also known as yafA. Experimental evidence at protein level: Swiss-Prot protein existence level 1. Catalyzes the hydrolysis of esters (PubMed:15808744). Displays esterase activity toward pNP-butyrate (PubMed:15808744). May stimulate mixed-acid fermentation by acting as a fermentation/respiration switch that down-regulates respiration and up- regulates fermentation rates (PubMed:15169777). From Escherichia coli (strain K12).
   9640..9714    +  CDS            small t antigen (fragment): SV40 (simian virus 40) small t antigen
   9716..9781    +  intron         small t intron: SV40 (simian virus 40) small t antigen intron
   9911..9931    +  CDS            SV40 NLS: nuclear localization signal of SV40 (simian virus 40) large T antigen
  10250..10333   +  CDS            large T antigen (fragment): large T antigen from SV40 (simian virus 40)
  10356..10490   +  polyA_signal   SV40 poly(A) signal: SV40 polyadenylation signal
  10657..10986   +  CDS            nef (fragment): NEF_HV1BR - Experimental evidence at protein level: Swiss-Prot protein existence level 1. Extracellular Nef protein targets CD4(+) T-lymphocytes for apoptosis by interacting with CXCR4 surface receptors (PubMed:14990729). From Human immunodeficiency virus type 1 group M subtype B (isolate BRU/LAI) (HIV-1).
  11034..11291   +  LTR            5' LTR (truncated): truncated 5' long terminal repeat (LTR) from HIV-1
  11338..11463   +  misc_feature   HIV-1 Ψ: packaging signal of human immunodeficiency virus type 1
  11447..11785   +  CDS            HIV-1 gag (fragment): gag protein from human immunodeficiency virus 1; gag
  11960..12193   +  misc_feature   RRE: The Rev response element (RRE) of HIV-1 allows for Rev-dependent mRNA export from the nucleus to the cytoplasm.
  12570..12670   +  CDS            Rev (fragment): human immunodeficiency virus 1 (HIV-1) Rev protein; rev; enhances nuclear export of unspliced and incompletely spliced viral mRNAs
  12707..12824   +  misc_feature   cPPT/CTS: central polypurine tract and central termination sequence of HIV-1
  12861..12884   -  misc_feature   MCS (fragment): pBluescript multiple cloning site
  12905..13208   +  enhancer       CMV enhancer: human cytomegalovirus immediate early enhancer
  13209..13412   +  promoter       CMV promoter: human cytomegalovirus (CMV) immediate early promoter
  13456..284     +  CDS            laf-1 (fragment) (across the origin): DDX3_CAEEL - Experimental evidence at protein level: Swiss-Prot protein existence level 1. Multifunctional ATP-dependent RNA helicase (PubMed:27546789). Plays a role in RNA remodeling, but is not required for RNA unwinding (PubMed:27546789). Binds to RNA in a concentration-dependent manner to stimulate annealing between two complementary strands of RNA (PubMed:26015579, PubMed:27546789). This process is also dependent upon ATP; ATP reduces binding to RNA and subsequently diminishes RNA annealing (PubMed:27546789). Involved in many cellular processes, which do not necessarily require its ATPase
>Addgene plasmid #208280 | RGG-BcLOV-mCh-EGFR | addgene full sequence | sequence record 415154 | Addgene NGS Result
GGGGTGGTGGGGGAGGAGGCAATCGCGGCTACAATAATAACCGCGGTGGGGGTGGAGGCGGCTATAATCG
GCAGGACCGTGGAGACGGCGGTTCTAGTAATTTCTCGCGGGGAGGGTATAACAACAGAGATGAGGGCTCA
GACAACAGAGGCTCAGGCAGATCATACAACAACGATCGGCGCGACAATGGTGGTGACGGGGGTAGCGGCA
GCGGTAGCATGGCCACAGACGCAATCGACCATTACTACCAGAACAGAGACGGCCCCCCTTCCAGGAGCTT
TAGCGACGAATACGACTCATACAATAAGACAGCCCCTCTGCCACCTCTGAGCGCCTGCCCAGAGCGCGCC
CAGACCCCTAACAGCAAGAGAATCCCCATCACACCCAATTCCGCCAAGAGCACCTCCGAGTCTCCTCGGA
GAATCACATTCTCTCGCGACGCAGGCAGCTCCACCAAGGGCAGCACCCAGACAAGCCCATCCAACCAGGG
CTCCGTGTCTAGCCGGAATGGCTCTAACGGAAATGGCCTGGGCCTGTCCTCTGCCGGCAACTTCGCCGAT
TTCTTTAGCTCCGAGGTGTTTTATATCGTGCTGCACAATCCCACCACAGCCCACAGATTCCTGAAGTTTT
GCCAGAGCAGGGCCTGTTCCGAGAACCTGGAGTTTCTGCAGAAGATCGACGAGTACAATAGGCTGATCGA
TGAGGCCACACGCCTGCTGTCTACCATCTACAGCACATACGTGAGCAGCGAGGCCCCTAAGCAGATCAAC
ATCTCTAATAGCCACGCCAGGCGCCTGAGCCACGACATCAAGGGAGCAACCCACAACGTGCTGCCCGGCC
TGGAGGATATCTTCAATGGCTCCCAGGAGCAGATCGAGAAGCTGCTGGCCTCTGACCTGTATCCTAGATT
TGTGAAGCACCAGGTGACCGCATCCGCCACAATGGCCCTGGCAAACGACAAGGAGAGGTACCCAGGCCTG
GGCGATTGCTTCTGTCTGACAGACCCACGGAGAGCCGATAATCCCATCGTGTTCGCAAGCGACGGATTCG
TGAGCGTGACCGGCTATTCCCGCTCTGATATCATCCCAAGGAACTGCCGCTTCCTGCAGGGCAGCTTTAC
CGACCGGCAGGCCACAAAGAGGCTGCGCACCTCCATCGAGAATCGCGAGGAGACAGTGGAGCTGCTGCTG
AACTATCGGAAGAATGGCGATCCCTTTTGGAACCTGCTGTACGTGTCCCCTCTGCTGGACGGCAATGGCG
ATGTGAGATTCTTTCTGGGCGGCCAGATCAACTGTTCTACCACAATCCACAGCCGGACCGACGTGCTGAG
AATCCTGAGCCTGAACGACGAGGATACAGGCTCCTTCATCGAGGGCTCTAATAAGACCCCCAGCGTGCGG
TCCAAGGAGTCTAACAATGCCTCCAACTATGGCAAGACATCCTTCTTTAAGTCTTTTAAGAAGTACAAGG
CCAATACCGTGGAGATCAGAGACGAGGCCGGCATGGAGGGCGAGCTGATCGATAGGATCGGCAAGCTGCA
GTTCAAGACACAGGTGGAGGAGTTTTACACCGCCTATTCTAAGTACCTGGTGCTGAGCTATCAGCCACAG
TCCCAGAACCTGATCGTGAAGTACTTCAGCCCCGGCATCGTGGATATGCTGAACCTGAATATGCCTAATG
GCCTGGTGGCCCCAATCGTGGACAAGGATATCTTCAAGGTGCTGACAGAGCACTCCCCTTCCTCTGTGCC
ACGGACCTTTAAGAACGTGGTGAGGGAAGGCATCAAAGCAGGCAGGGCCGTGTCTGTGGAGACAGGCCTG
CTGACAGGCATCGAGGAGATCAAGAAGTCTCAGAACATCTTCAGCGGCACCACAGCCAATCGGGAGAGAG
GCTGGAAGAAGGCCGAGGAGAAGTACGTGTGCCACTTTACCCCCTGTAAGGATGAGATGGGCAGGGTCGG
CTGGGTGGTGCTGACTGTCGCTCCTAAACTGGAAAGATTTGAATTCGGTGGTGGATCAGGTGGAGGATCT
ATGGTGAGCAAGGGCGAGGAGGATAACATGGCCATCATCAAGGAGTTCATGCGCTTCAAGGTGCACATGG
AGGGCTCCGTGAACGGCCACGAGTTCGAGATCGAGGGCGAGGGCGAGGGCCGCCCCTACGAGGGCACCCA
GACCGCCAAGCTGAAGGTGACCAAGGGTGGCCCCCTGCCCTTCGCCTGGGACATCCTGTCCCCTCAGTTC
ATGTACGGCTCCAAGGCCTACGTGAAGCACCCCGCCGACATCCCCGACTACTTGAAGCTGTCCTTCCCCG
AGGGCTTCAAGTGGGAGCGCGTGATGAACTTCGAGGACGGCGGCGTGGTGACCGTGACCCAGGACTCCTC
CCTGCAGGACGGCGAGTTCATCTACAAGGTGAAGCTGCGCGGCACCAACTTCCCCTCCGACGGCCCCGTA
ATGCAGAAGAAGACCATGGGCTGGGAGGCCTCCTCCGAGCGGATGTACCCCGAGGACGGCGCCCTGAAGG
GCGAGATCAAGCAGAGGCTGAAGCTGAAGGACGGCGGCCACTACGACGCTGAGGTCAAGACCACCTACAA
GGCCAAGAAGCCCGTGCAGCTGCCCGGCGCCTACAACGTCAACATCAAGTTGGACATCACCTCCCACAAC
GAGGACTACACCATCGTGGAACAGTACGAACGCGCCGAGGGCCGCAACTCCACCGGCGGCATGGACGAGC
TGTACAAGGGCTCTTCCGGGACAGGCTCCTCCGGCACTAGTCGAAGGCGCCACATCGTTCGGAAGCGCAC
GCTGCGGAGGCTGCTGCAGGAGAGGGAGCTTGTGGAGCCTCTTACACCCAGT
[981 nt withheld, positions 2853-3833]
TTCTTCAGCAGCCCCTCCACGTCACGGACTCCCCTCCTGAGCTCTCTGAGTGCAACCAGCAACAATTCCA
CCGTGGCTTGCATTGATAGAAATGGGCTGCAAAGCTGTCCCATCAAGGAAGACAGCTTCTTGCAGCGATA
CAGCTCAGACCCCACAGGCGCCTTGACTGAGGACAGCATAGACGACACCTTCCTCCCAGTGCCTGAATAC
ATAAACCAGTCCGTTCCCAAAAGGCCCGCTGGCTCTGTGCAGAATCCTGTCTATCACAATCAGCCTCTGA
ACCCCGCGCCCAGCAGAGACCCACACTACCAGGACCCCCACAGCACTGCAGTGGGCAACCCCGAGTATCT
CAACACTGTCCAGCCCACCTGTGTCAACAGCACATTCGACAGCCCTGCCCACTGGGCCCAGAAAGGCAGC
CACCAAATTAGCCTGGACAACCCTGACTACCAGCAGGACTTCTTTCCCAAGGAAGCCAAGCCAAATGGCA
TCTTTAAGGGCTCCACAGCTGAAAATGCAGAATACCTAAGGGTCGCGCCACAAAGCAGTGAATTTATTGG
AGCATAATCTAGAGGGCCCGTTTAAACCCGGCGGCCGCAACTCCCACCTGCAACATGCGTGACTGACTGA
GGCCGCGACTCTAGAGTCGACCTGCAGGCATGCAAGCTTGATATCAAGCTTATCGATAATCAACCTCTGG
ATTACAAAATTTGTGAAAGATTGACTGGTATTCTTAACTATGTTGCTCCTTTTACGCTATGTGGATACGC
TGCTTTAATGCCTTTGTATCATGCTATTGCTTCCCGTATGGCTTTCATTTTCTCCTCCTTGTATAAATCC
TGGTTGCTGTCTCTTTATGAGGAGTTGTGGCCCGTTGTCAGGCAACGTGGCGTGGTGTGCACTGTGTTTG
CTGACGCAACCCCCACTGGTTGGGGCATTGCCACCACCTGTCAGCTCCTTTCCGGGACTTTCGCTTTCCC
CCTCCCTATTGCCACGGCGGAACTCATCGCCGCCTGCCTTGCCCGCTGCTGGACAGGGGCTCGGCTGTTG
GGCACTGACAATTCCGTGGTGTTGTCGGGGAAATCATCGTCCTTTCCTTGGCTGCTCGCCTGTGTTGCCA
CCTGGATTCTGCGCGGGACGTCCTTCTGCTACGTCCCTTCGGCCCTCAATCCAGCGGACCTTCCTTCCCG
CGGCCTGCTGCCGGCTCTGCGGCCTCTTCCGCGTCTTCGCCTTCGCCCTCAGACGAGTCGGATCTCCCTT
TGGGCCGCCTCCCCGCATCGATACCGTCGACCTCGAGGGAATTAATTTGAGCTCGGTACCTTTAAGACCA
ATGACTTACAAGGCAGCTGTAGATCTTAGCCACTTTTTAAAAGAAAAGGGGGGACTGGAAGGGCTAATTC
ACTCCCAACGAAGACAAGATCTGCTTTTTGCTTGTACTGGGTCTCTCTGGTTAGACCAGATCTGAGCCTG
GGAGCTCTCTGGCTAACTAGGGAACCCACTGCTTAAGCCTCAATAAAGCTTGCCTTGAGTGCTTCAAGTA
GTGTGTGCCCGTCTGTTGTGTGACTCTGGTAACTAGAGATCCCTCAGACCCTTTTAGTCAGTGTGGAAAA
TCTCTAGCAGCATCTAGAATTAATTCCGTGTATTCTATAGTGTCACCTAAATCGTATGTGTATGATACAT
AAGGTTATGTATTAATTGTAGCCGCGTTCTAACGACAATATGTACAAGCCTAATTGTGTAGCATCTGGCT
TACTGAAGCAGACCCTATCATCTCTCTCGTAAACTGCCGTCAGAGTCGGTTTGGTTGGACGAACCTTCTG
AGTTTCTGGTAACGCCGTCCCGCACCCGGAAATGGTCAGCGAACCAATCAGCAGGGTCATCGCTAGCCAG
ATCCTCTACGCCGGACGCATCGTGGCCGGCATCACCGGCGCCACAGGTGCGGTTGCTGGCGCCTATATCG
CCGACATCACCGATGGGGAAGATCGGGCTCGCCACTTCGGGCTCATGAGCGCTTGTTTCGGCGTGGGTAT
GGTGGCAGGCCCCGTGGCCGGGGGACTGTTGGGCGCCATCTCCTTGCATGCACCATTCCTTGCGGCGGCG
GTGCTCAACGGCCTCAACCTACTACTGGGCTGCTTCCTAATGCAGGAGTCGCATAAGGGAGAGCGTCGAA
TGGTGCACTCTCAGTACAATCTGCTCTGATGCCGCATAGTTAAGCCAGCCCCGACACCCGCCAACACCCG
CTGACGCGCCCTGACGGGCTTGTCTGCTCCCGGCATCCGCTTACAGACAAGCTGTGACCGTCTCCGGGAG
CTGCATGTGTCAGAGGTTTTCACCGTCATCACCGAAACGCGCGAGACGAAAGGGCCTCGTGATACGCCTA
TTTTTATAGGTTAATGTCATGATAATAATGGTTTCTTAGACGTCAGGTGGCACTTTTCGGGGAAATGTGC
GCGGAACCCCTATTTGTTTATTTTTCTAAATACATTCAAATATGTATCCGCTCATGAGACAATAACCCTG
ATAAATGCTTCAATAATATTGAAAAAGGAAGAGTATGAGTATTCAACATTTCCGTGTCGCCCTTATTCCC
TTTTTTGCGGCATTTTGCCTTCCTGTTTTTGCTCACCCAGAAACGCTGGTGAAAGTAAAAGATGCTGAAG
ATCAGTTGGGTGCACGAGTGGGTTACATCGAACTGGATCTCAACAGCGGTAAGATCCTTGAGAGTTTTCG
CCCCGAAGAACGTTTTCCAATGATGAGCACTTTTAAAGTTCTGCTATGTGGCGCGGTATTATCCCGTATT
GACGCCGGGCAAGAGCAACTCGGTCGCCGCATACACTATTCTCAGAATGACTTGGTTGAGTACTCACCAG
TCACAGAAAAGCATCTTACGGATGGCATGACAGTAAGAGAATTATGCAGTGCTGCCATAACCATGAGTGA
TAACACTGCGGCCAACTTACTTCTGACAACGATCGGAGGACCGAAGGAGCTAACCGCTTTTTTGCACAAC
ATGGGGGATCATGTAACTCGCCTTGATCGTTGGGAACCGGAGCTGAATGAAGCCATACCAAACGACGAGC
GTGACACCACGATGCCTGTAGCAATGGCAACAACGTTGCGCAAACTATTAACTGGCGAACTACTTACTCT
AGCTTCCCGGCAACAATTAATAGACTGGATGGAGGCGGATAAAGTTGCAGGACCACTTCTGCGCTCGGCC
CTTCCGGCTGGCTGGTTTATTGCTGATAAATCTGGAGCCGGTGAGCGTGGGTCTCGCGGTATCATTGCAG
CACTGGGGCCAGATGGTAAGCCCTCCCGTATCGTAGTTATCTACACGACGGGGAGTCAGGCAACTATGGA
TGAACGAAATAGACAGATCGCTGAGATAGGTGCCTCACTGATTAAGCATTGGTAACTGTCAGACCAAGTT
TACTCATATATACTTTAGATTGATTTAAAACTTCATTTTTAATTTAAAAGGATCTAGGTGAAGATCCTTT
TTGATAATCTCATGACCAAAATCCCTTAACGTGAGTTTTCGTTCCACTGAGCGTCAGACCCCGTAGAAAA
GATCAAAGGATCTTCTTGAGATCCTTTTTTTCTGCGCGTAATCTGCTGCTTGCAAACAAAAAAACCACCG
CTACCAGCGGTGGTTTGTTTGCCGGATCAAGAGCTACCAACTCTTTTTCCGAAGGTAACTGGCTTCAGCA
GAGCGCAGATACCAAATACTGTTCTTCTAGTGTAGCCGTAGTTAGGCCACCACTTCAAGAACTCTGTAGC
ACCGCCTACATACCTCGCTCTGCTAATCCTGTTACCAGTGGCTGCTGCCAGTGGCGATAAGTCGTGTCTT
ACCGGGTTGGACTCAAGACGATAGTTACCGGATAAGGCGCAGCGGTCGGGCTGAACGGGGGGTTCGTGCA
CACAGCCCAGCTTGGAGCGAACGACCTACACCGAACTGAGATACCTACAGCGTGAGCTATGAGAAAGCGC
CACGCTTCCCGAAGGGAGAAAGGCGGACAGGTATCCGGTAAGCGGCAGGGTCGGAACAGGAGAGCGCACG
AGGGAGCTTCCAGGGGGAAACGCCTGGTATCTTTATAGTCCTGTCGGGTTTCGCCACCTCTGACTTGAGC
GTCGATTTTTGTGATGCTCGTCAGGGGGGCGGAGCCTATGGAAAAACGCCAGCAACGCGGCCTTTTTACG
GTTCCTGGCCTTTTGCTGGCCTTTTGCTCACATGTTCTTTCCTGCGTTATCCCCTGATTCTGTGGATAAC
CGTATTACCGCCTTTGAGTGAGCTGATACCGCTCGCCGCAGCCGAACGACCGAGCGCAGCGAGTCAGTGA
GCGAGGAAGCGGAAGAGCGCCCAATACGCAAACCGCCTCTCCCCGCGCGTTGGCCGATTCATTAATGCAG
CTGTGGAATGTGTGTCAGTTAGGGTGTGGAAAGTCCCCAGGCTCCCCAGCAGGCAGAAGTATGCAAAGCA
TGCATCTCAATTAGTCAGCAACCAGGTGTGGAAAGTCCCCAGGCTCCCCAGCAGGCAGAAGTATGCAAAG
CATGCATCTCAATTAGTCAGCAACCATAGTCCCGCCCCTAACTCCGCCCATCCCGCCCCTAACTCCGCCC
AGTTCCGCCCATTCTCCGCCCCATGGCTGACTAATTTTTTTTATTTATGCAGAGGCCGAGGCCGCCTCGG
CCTCTGAGCTATTCCAGAAGTAGTGAGGAGGCTTTTTTGGAGGCCTAGGCTTTTGCAAAAAGCTTGGACA
CAAGACAGGCTTGCGAGATATGTTTGAGAATACCACTTTATCCCGCGTCAGGGAGAGGCAGTGCGTAAAA
AGACGCGGACTCATGTGAAATACTGGTTTTTAGTGCGCCAGATCTCTATAATCTCGCGCAACCTATTTTC
CCCTCGAACACTTTTTAAGCCGTAGATAAACAGGCTGGGACACTTCACATGAGCGAAAAATACATCGTCA
CCTGGGACATGTTGCAGATCCATGCACGTAAACTCGCAAGCCGACTGATGCCTTCTGAACAATGGAAAGG
CATTATTGCCGTAAGCCGTGGCGGTCTGTACCGGGTGCGTTACTGGCGCGTGAACTGGGTATTCGTCATG
TCGATACCGTTTGTATTTCCAGCTACGATCACGACAACCAGCGCGAGCTTAAAGTGCTGAAACGCGCAGA
AGGCGATGGCGAAGGCTTCATCGTTATTGATGACCTGGTGGATACCGGTGGTACTGCGGTTGCGATTCGT
GAAATGTATCCAAAAGCGCACTTTGTCACCATCTTCGCAAAACCGGCTGGTCGTCCGCTGGTTGATGACT
ATGTTGTTGATATCCCGCAAGATACCTGGATTGAACAGCCGTGGGATATGGGCGTCGTATTCGTCCCGCC
AATCTCCGGTCGCTAATCTTTTCAACGCCTGGCACTGCCGGGCGTTGTTCTTTTTAACTTCAGGCGGGTT
ACAATAGTTTCCAGTAAGTATTCTGGAGGCTGCATCCATGACACAGGCAAACCTGAGCGAAACCCTGTTC
AAACCCCGCTTTAAACATCCTGAAACCTCGACGCTAGTCCGCCGCTTTAATCACGGCGCACAACCGCCTG
TGCAGTCGGCCCTTGATGGTAAAACCATCCCTCACTGGTATCGCATGATTAACCGTCTGATGTGGATCTG
GCGCGGCATTGACCCACGCGAAATCCTCGACGTCCAGGCACGTATTGTGATGAGCGATGCCGAACGTACC
GACGATGATTTATACGATACGGTGATTGGCTACCGTGGCGGCAACTGGATTTATGAGTGGGCCCCGGATC
TTTGTGAAGGAACCTTACTTCTGTGGTGTGACATAATTGGACAAACTACCTACAGAGATTTAAAGCTCTA
AGGTAAATATAAAATTTTTAAGTGTATAATGTGTTAAACTACTGATTCTAATTGTTTGTGTATTTTAGAT
TCCAACCTATGGAACTGATGAATGGGAGCAGTGGTGGAATGCCTTTAATGAGGAAAACCTGTTTTGCTCA
GAAGAAATGCCATCTAGTGATGATGAGGCTACTGCTGACTCTCAACATTCTACTCCTCCAAAAAAGAAGA
GAAAGGTAGAAGACCCCAAGGACTTTCCTTCAGAATTGCTAAGTTTTTTGAGTCATGCTGTGTTTAGTAA
TAGAACTCTTGCTTGCTTTGCTATTTACACCACAAAGGAAAAAGCTGCACTGCTATACAAGAAAATTATG
GAAAAATATTCTGTAACCTTTATAAGTAGGCATAACAGTTATAATCATAACATACTGTTTTTTCTTACTC
CACACAGGCATAGAGTGTCTGCTATTAATAACTATGCTCAAAAATTGTGTACCTTTAGCTTTTTAATTTG
TAAAGGGGTTAATAAGGAATATTTGATGTATAGTGCCTTGACTAGAGATCATAATCAGCCATACCACATT
TGTAGAGGTTTTACTTGCTTTAAAAAACCTCCCACACCTCCCCCTGAACCTGAAACATAAAATGAATGCA
ATTGTTGTTGTTAACTTGTTTATTGCAGCTTATAATGGTTACAAATAAAGCAATAGCATCACAAATTTCA
CAAATAAAGCATTTTTTTCACTGCATTCTAGTTGTGGTTTGTCCAAACTCATCAATGTATCTTATCATGT
CTGGATCAACTGGATAACTCAAGCTAACCAAAATCATCCCAAACTTCCCACCCCATACCCTATTACCACT
GCCAATTACCTGTGGTTTCATTTACTCTAAACCTGTGATTCCTCTGAATTATTTTCATTTTAAAGAAATT
GTATTTGTTAAATATGTACTACAAACTTAGTAGTTGGAAGGGCTAATTCACTCCCAAAGAAGACAAGATA
TCCTTGATCTGTGGATCTACCACACACAAGGCTACTTCCCTGATTAGCAGAACTACACACCAGGGCCAGG
GGTCAGATATCCACTGACCTTTGGATGGTGCTACAAGCTAGTACCAGTTGAGCCAGATAAGGTAGAAGAG
GCCAATAAAGGAGAGAACACCAGCTTGTTACACCCTGTGAGCCTGCATGGGATGGATGACCCGGAGAGAG
AAGTGTTAGAGTGGAGGTTTGACAGCCGCCTAGCATTTCATCACGTGGCCCGAGAGCTGCATCCGGAGTA
CTTCAAGAACTGCTGATATCGAGCTTGCTACAAGGGACTTTCCGCTGGGGACTTTCCAGGGAGGCGTGGC
CTGGGCGGGACTGGGGAGTGGCGAGCCCTCAGATCCTGCATATAAGCAGCTGCTTTTTGCCTGTACTGGG
TCTCTCTGGTTAGACCAGATCTGAGCCTGGGAGCTCTCTGGCTAACTAGGGAACCCACTGCTTAAGCCTC
AATAAAGCTTGCCTTGAGTGCTTCAAGTAGTGTGTGCCCGTCTGTTGTGTGACTCTGGTAACTAGAGATC
CCTCAGACCCTTTTAGTCAGTGTGGAAAATCTCTAGCAGTGGCGCCCGAACAGGGACTTGAAAGCGAAAG
GGAAACCAGAGGAGCTCTCTCGACGCAGGACTCGGCTTGCTGAAGCGCGCACGGCAAGAGGCGAGGGGCG
GCGACTGGTGAGTACGCCAAAAATTTTGACTAGCGGAGGCTAGAAGGAGAGAGATGGGTGCGAGAGCGTC
AGTATTAAGCGGGGGAGAATTAGATCGCGATGGGAAAAAATTCGGTTAAGGCCAGGGGGAAAGAAAAAAT
ATAAATTAAAACATATAGTATGGGCAAGCAGGGAGCTAGAACGATTCGCAGTTAATCCTGGCCTGTTAGA
AACATCAGAAGGCTGTAGACAAATACTGGGACAGCTACAACCATCCCTTCAGACAGGATCAGAAGAACTT
AGATCATTATATAATACAGTAGCAACCCTCTATTGTGTGCATCAAAGGATAGAGATAAAAGACACCAAGG
AAGCTTTAGACAAGATAGAGGAAGAGCAAAACAAAAGTAAGACCACCGCACAGCAAGCGGCCGGCCGCTG
ATCTTCAGACCTGGAGGAGGAGATATGAGGGACAATTGGAGAAGTGAATTATATAAATATAAAGTAGTAA
AAATTGAACCATTAGGAGTAGCACCCACCAAGGCAAAGAGAAGAGTGGTGCAGAGAGAAAAAAGAGCAGT
GGGAATAGGAGCTTTGTTCCTTGGGTTCTTGGGAGCAGCAGGAAGCACTATGGGCGCAGCGTCAATGACG
CTGACGGTACAGGCCAGACAATTATTGTCTGGTATAGTGCAGCAGCAGAACAATTTGCTGAGGGCTATTG
AGGCGCAACAGCATCTGTTGCAACTCACAGTCTGGGGCATCAAGCAGCTCCAGGCAAGAATCCTGGCTGT
GGAAAGATACCTAAAGGATCAACAGCTCCTGGGGATTTGGGGTTGCTCTGGAAAACTCATTTGCACCACT
GCTGTGCCTTGGAATGCTAGTTGGAGTAATAAATCTCTGGAACAGATTTGGAATCACACGACCTGGATGG
AGTGGGACAGAGAAATTAACAATTACACAAGCTTAATACACTCCTTAATTGAAGAATCGCAAAACCAGCA
AGAAAAGAATGAACAAGAATTATTGGAATTAGATAAATGGGCAAGTTTGTGGAATTGGTTTAACATAACA
AATTGGCTGTGGTATATAAAATTATTCATAATGATAGTAGGAGGCTTGGTAGGTTTAAGAATAGTTTTTG
CTGTACTTTCTATAGTGAATAGAGTTAGGCAGGGATATTCACCATTATCGTTTCAGACCCACCTCCCAAC
CCCGAGGGGACCCGACAGGCCCGAAGGAATAGAAGAAGAAGGTGGAGAGAGAGACAGAGACAGATCCATT
CGATTAGTGAACGGATCTCGACGGTATCGCCAAATGGCAGTATTCATCCACAATTTTAAAAGAAAAGGGG
GGATTGGGGGGTACAGTGCAGGGGAAAGAATAGTAGACATAATAGCAACAGACATACAAACTAAAGAATT
ACAAAAACAAATTACAAAAATTCAAAATTTTCGGGTTTATTACAGGGACAGCAGAGATCCAGTTTGGATC
GATAAGCTTGATATCGAATTCAGCCCATATATGGAGTTCCGCGTTACATAACTTACGGTAAATGGCCCGC
CTGGCTGACCGCCCAACGACCCCCGCCCATTGACGTCAATAATGACGTATGTTCCCATAGTAACGCCAAT
AGGGACTTTCCATTGACGTCAATGGGTGGAGTATTTACGGTAAACTGCCCACTTGGCAGTACATCAAGTG
TATCATATGCCAAGTACGCCCCCTATTGACGTCAATGACGGTAAATGGCCCGCCTGGCATTATGCCCAGT
ACATGACCTTATGGGACTTTCCTACTTGGCAGTACATCTACGTATTAGTCATCGCTATTACCATGGTGAT
GCGGTTTTGGCAGTACATCAATGGGCGTGGATAGCGGTTTGACTCACGGGGATTTCCAAGTCTCCACCCC
ATTGACGTCAATGGGAGTTTGTTTTGGCACCAAAATCAACGGGACTTTCCAAAATGTCGTAACAACTCCG
CCCCATTGACGCAAATGGGCGGTAGGCGTGTACGGTGGGAGGTCTATATAAGCAGAGCTGGTTTAGTGAA
CCGTCAGATCCGCTAGCGCTACGCGTGCCACCATGGAATCGAATCAATCTAACAACGGTGGATCGGGAAA
CGCAGCATTGAATCGTGGGGGCCGTTACGTACCACCACACTTGAGAGGCGGAGATGGTGGTGCCGCCGCT
GCTGCCTCAGCCGGAGGCGACGACAGACGCGGTGGGGCCGGGGGTGGTGGCTATCGTAGAGGTGGTGGAA
ATTCAGGGGGCGGCGGCGGAGGAGGCTACGATCGTGGATACAACGACAACCGGGATGACCGTGACAATCG
GGGCGGCTCCGGCGGTTATGGCCGGGACAGAAATTACGAGGATCGCGGTTATAACG
